>Addgene plasmid #85035 | CMV-C 16 E7 | addgene full sequence | sequence record 166375 | Addgene assembled full plasmid sequence
GACATTGATTATTGACTAGTTATTAATAGTAATCAATTACGGGGTCATTAGTTCATAGCCCATATATGGA
GTTCCGCGTTACATAACTTACGGTAAATGGCCCGCCTGGCTGACCGCCCAACGACCCCCGCCCATTGACG
TCAATAATGACGTATGTTCCCATAGTAACGCCAATAGGGACTTTCCATTGACGTCAATGGGTGGAGTATT
TACGGTAAACTGCCCACTTGGCAGTACATCAAGTGTATCATATGCCAAGTACGCCCCCTATTGACGTCAA
TGACGGTAAATGGCCCGCCTGGCATTATGCCCAGTACATGACCTTATGGGACTTTCCTACTTGGCAGTAC
ATCTACGTATTAGTCATCGCTATTACCATGGTGATGCGGTTTTGGCAGTACATCAATGGGCGTGGATAGC
GGTTTGACTCACGGGGATTTCCAAGTCTCCACCCCATTGACGTCAATGGGAGTTTGTTTTGGCACCAAAA
TCAACGGGACTTTCCAAAATGTCGTAACAACTCCGCCCCATTGACGCAAATGGGCGGTAGGCGTGTACGG
TGGGAGGTCTATATAAGCAGAGCTCGTTTAGTGAACCGTCAGATCGCCTGGAGACGCCATCCACGCTGTT
TTGACCTCCATAGAAGACACCGGGACCGATCCAGCCTCCGGTCGACCGATCCTGAGAACTTCAGGGTGAG
TTTGGGGACCCTTGATTGTTCTTTCTTTTTCGCTATTGTAAAATTCATGTTATATGGAGGGGGCAAAGTT
TTCAGGGTGTTGTTTAGAATGGGAAGATGTCCCTTGTATCACCATGGACCCTCATGATAATTTTGTTTCT
TTCACTTTCTACTCTGTTGACAACCATTGTCTCCTCTTATTTTCTTTTCATTTTCTGTAACTTTTTCGTT
AAACTTTAGCTTGCATTTGTAACGAATTTTTAAATTCACTTTTGTTTATTTGTCAGATTGTAAGTACTTT
CTCTAATCACTTTTTTTTCAAGGCACTCAGGGTATATTATATTGTACTTCAGCACAGTTTTAGAGAACAA
TTGTTATAATTAAATGATAAGGTAGAATATTTCTGCATATAAATTCTGGCTGGCGTGGAAATATTCTTAT
TGGTAGAAACAACTACACCCTGGTCATCATCCTGCCTTTCTCTTTATGGTTACAATGATATACACTGTTT
GAGATGAGGATAAAATACTCTGAGTCCAAACCGGGCCCCTCTGCTAACCATGTTCATGCCTTCTTCTCTT
TCCTACAGCTCCTGGGCAACGTGCTGGTTGTTGTGCTGTCTCATCATTTTGGCAAAGAATTCCTCGACGG
ATCCGATTCGAGACCATGCATGGAGATACACCTACATTGCATGAATATATGTTAGATTTGCAACCAGAGA
CAACTGATCTCTACTGTTATGAGCAATTAAATGACAGCTCAGAGGAGGAGGATGAAATAGATGGTCCAGC
TGGACAAGCAGAACCGGACAGAGCCCATTACAATATTGTAACCTTTTGTTGCAAGTGTGACTCTACGCTT
CGGTTGTGCGTACAAAGCACACACGTAGACATTCGTACTTTGGAAGACCTGTTAATGGGCACACTAGGAA
TTGTGTGCCCCATCTGTTCTCAGAAACCAGCGGCCATCGACTACAAGGATGACGATGACAAGCTCGATGG
AGGATACCCATACGATGTTCCAGATTACGCTTAGAGATCCGTCGAGGAATTCACTCCTCAGGTGCAGGCT
GCCTATCAGAAGGTGGTGGCTGGTGTGGCCAATGCCCTGGCTCACAAATACCACTGAGATCTTTTTCCCT
CTGCCAAAAATTATGGGGACATCATGAAGCCCCTTGAGCATCTGACTTCTGGCTAATAAAGGAAATTTAT
TTTCATTGCAATAGTGTGTTGGAATTTTTTGTGTCTCTCACTCGGAAGGACATATGGGAGGGCAAATCAT
TTAAAACATCAGAATGAGTATTTGGTTTAGAGTTTGGCAACATATGCCCATATGCTGGCTGCCATGAACA
AAGGTTGGCTATAAAGAGGTCATCAGTATATGAAACAGCCCCCTGCTGTCCATTCCTTATTCCATAGAAA
AGCCTTGACTTGAGGTAGATTTTTTTTATATTTTGTTTTGTGTTATTTTTTTCTTTAACATCCCTAAAAT
TTTCCTTACATGTTTTACTAGCCAGATTTTTCCTCCTCTCCTGACTACTCCCAGTCATAGCTGTCCCTCT
TCTCTTATGGAGATCCCTCGACGGATCGGCCGCAATTCGTAATCATGTCATAGCTGTTTCCTGTGTGAAA
TTGTTATCCGCTCACAATTCCACACAACATACGAGCCGGAAGCATAAAGTGTAAAGCCTGGGGTGCCTAA
TGAGTGAGCTAACTCACATTAATTGCGTTGCGCTCACTGCCCGCTTTCCAGTCGGGAAACCTGTCGTGCC
AGCTGCATTAATGAATCGGCCAACGCGCGGGGAGAGGCGGTTTGCGTATTGGGCGCTCTTCCGCTTCCTC
GCTCACTGACTCGCTGCGCTCGGTCGTTCGGCTGCGGCGAGCGGTATCAGCTCACTCAAAGGCGGTAATA
CGGTTATCCACAGAATCAGGGGATAACGCAGGAAAGAACATGTGAGCAAAAGGCCAGCAAAAGGCCAGGA
ACCGTAAAAAGGCCGCGTTGCTGGCGTTTTTCCATAGGCTCCGCCCCCCTGACGAGCATCACAAAAATCG
ACGCTCAAGTCAGAGGTGGCGAAACCCGACAGGACTATAAAGATACCAGGCGTTTCCCCCTGGAAGCTCC
CTCGTGCGCTCTCCTGTTCCGACCCTGCCGCTTACCGGATACCTGTCCGCCTTTCTCCCTTCGGGAAGCG
TGGCGCTTTCTCATAGCTCACGCTGTAGGTATCTCAGTTCGGTGTAGGTCGTTCGCTCCAAGCTGGGCTG
TGTGCACGAACCCCCCGTTCAGCCCGACCGCTGCGCCTTATCCGGTAACTATCGTCTTGAGTCCAACCCG
GTAAGACACGACTTATCGCCACTGGCAGCAGCCACTGGTAACAGGATTAGCAGAGCGAGGTATGTAGGCG
GTGCTACAGAGTTCTTGAAGTGGTGGCCTAACTACGGCTACACTAGAAGAACAGTATTTGGTATCTGCGC
TCTGCTGAAGCCAGTTACCTTCGGAAAAAGAGTTGGTAGCTCTTGATCCGGCAAACAAACCACCGCTGGT
AGCGGTGGTTTTTTTGTTTGCAAGCAGCAGATTACGCGCAGAAAAAAAGGATCTCAAGAAGATCCTTTGA
TCTTTTCTACGGGGTCTGACGCTCAGTGGAACGAAAACTCACGTTAAGGGATTTTGGTCATGAGATTATC
AAAAAGGATCTTCACCTAGATCCTTTTAAATTAAAAATGAAGTTTTAAATCAATCTAAAGTATATATGAG
TAAACTTGGTCTGACAGTTACCAATGCTTAATCAGTGAGGCACCTATCTCAGCGATCTGTCTATTTCGTT
CATCCATAGTTGCCTGACTCCCCGTCGTGTAGATAACTACGATACGGGAGGGCTTACCATCTGGCCCCAG
TGCTGCAATGATACCGCGAGACCCACGCTCACCGGCTCCAGATTTATCAGCAATAAACCAGCCAGCCGGA
AGGGCCGAGCGCAGAAGTGGTCCTGCAACTTTATCCGCCTCCATCCAGTCTATTAATTGTTGCCGGGAAG
CTAGAGTAAGTAGTTCGCCAGTTAATAGTTTGCGCAACGTTGTTGCCATTGCTACAGGCATCGTGGTGTC
ACGCTCGTCGTTTGGTATGGCTTCATTCAGCTCCGGTTCCCAACGATCAAGGCGAGTTACATGATCCCCC
ATGTTGTGCAAAAAAGCGGTTAGCTCCTTCGGTCCTCCGATCGTTGTCAGAAGTAAGTTGGCCGCAGTGT
TATCACTCATGGTTATGGCAGCACTGCATAATTCTCTTACTGTCATGCCATCCGTAAGATGCTTTTCTGT
GACTGGTGAGTACTCAACCAAGTCATTCTGAGAATAGTGTATGCGGCGACCGAGTTGCTCTTGCCCGGCG
TCAATACGGGATAATACCGCGCCACATAGCAGAACTTTAAAAGTGCTCATCATTGGAAAACGTTCTTCGG
GGCGAAAACTCTCAAGGATCTTACCGCTGTTGAGATCCAGTTCGATGTAACCCACTCGTGCACCCAACTG
ATCTTCAGCATCTTTTACTTTCACCAGCGTTTCTGGGTGAGCAAAAACAGGAAGGCAAAATGCCGCAAAA
AAGGGAATAAGGGCGACACGGAAATGTTGAATACTCATACTCTTCCTTTTTCTAATATTATTGAAGCATT
TATCAGGGTTATTGTCTCATGAGCGGATACATATTTGAATGTATTTAGAAAAATAAACAAATAGGGGTTC
CGCGCACATTTCCCCGAAAAGTGCCACCTGACGTCTAAGAAACCATTATTATCATGACATTAACCTATAA
AAATAGGCGTATCACGAGGCCCTTTCGTCTCGCGCGTTTCGGTGATGACGGTGAAAACCTCTGACACATG
CAGCTCCCGGAGACGGTCACAGCTTGTCTGTAAGCGGATGCCGGGAGCAGACAAGCCCGTCAGGGCGCGT
CAGCGGGTGTTGGCGGGTGTCGGGGCTGGCTTAACTATGCGGCATCAGAGCAGATTGTACTGAGAGTGCA
CCATATGCGGTGTGAAATACCGCACAGATGCGTAAGGAGAAAATACCGCATCAGGCGCCATTCGCCATTC
AGGCTGCGCAACTGTTGGGAAGGGCGATCGGTGCGGGCCTCTTCGCTATTACGCCAGCTGGCGGAAAGGG
GGATGTGCTGCAAGGCGATTAAGTTGGGTAACGCCAGGGTTTTCCCAGTCACGACGTTGTAAAACGACGG
CCAGTGCCAAGCTTCACGCTGCCGCAAGCACTCAGGGCGCAAGGGCTGCTAAAGGAAGCGGAACACGTAG
AAAGCCAGTCCGCAGAAACGGTGCTGACCCCGGATGAATGTCAGCTACTGGGCTATCTGGACAAGGGAAA
ACGCAAGCGCAAAGAGAAAGCAGGTAGCTTGCAGTGGGCTTACATGGCGATAGCTAGACTGGGCGGTTTT
ATGGACAGCAAGCGAACCGGAATTGCCAGCTGGGGCGCCCTCTGGTAAGGTTGGGAAGCCCTGCAAAGTA
AACTGGATGGCTTTCTTGCCGCCAAGGATCTGATGGCGCAGGGGATCAAGATCCTGCTTCATCCCCGTGG
CCCGTTGCTCGCGTTTGCTGGCGGTGTCCCCGGAAGAAATATATTTGCATGTCTTTAGTTCTATGATGAC
ACAAACCCCGCCCAGCGTCTTGTCATTGGCGAATTCGAACACGCAGATGCAGTCGGGGCGGCGCGGTCCC
AGGTCCACTTCGCATATTAAGGTGACGCGTGTGGCCTCGAACACCGAGCGACCCTGCAGCGACCCGCTTA
ACAGCGTCAACAGCGTGCCGCAGATCTGATCAAGAGACAGGATGAGGATCGTTTCGCATGATTGAACAAG
ATGGATTGCACGCAGGTTCTCCGGCCGCTTGGGTGGAGAGGCTATTCGGCTATGACTGGGCACAACAGAC
AATCGGCTGCTCTGATGCCGCCGTGTTCCGGCTGTCAGCGCAGGGGCGCCCGGTTCTTTTTGTCAAGACC
GACCTGTCCGGTGCCCTGAATGAACTGCAGGACGAGGCAGCGCGGCTATCGTGGCTGGCCACGACGGGCG
TTCCTTGCGCAGCTGTGCTCGACGTTGTCACTGAAGCGGGAAGGGACTGGCTGCTATTGGGCGAAGTGCC
GGGGCAGGATCTCCTGTCATCTCACCTTGCTCCTGCCGAGAAAGTATCCATCATGGCTGATGCAATGCGG
CGGCTGCATACGCTTGATCCGGCTACCTGCCCATTCGACCACCAAGCGAAACATCGCATCGAGCGAGCAC
GTACTCGGATGGAAGCCGGTCTTGTCGATCAGGATGATCTGGACGAAGAGCATCAGGGGCTCGCGCCAGC
CGAACTGTTCGCCAGGCTCAAGGCGCGCATGCCCGACGGCGAGGATCTCGTCGTGACCCATGGCGATGCC
TGCTTGCCGAATATCATGGTGGAAAATGGCCGCTTTTCTGGATTCATCGACTGTGGCCGGCTGGGTGTGG
CGGACCGCTATCAGGACATAGCGTTGGCTACCCGTGATATTGCTGAAGAGCTTGGCGGCGAATGGGCTGA
CCGCTTCCTCGTGCTTTACGGTATCGCCGCTCCCGATTCGCAGCGCATCGCCTTCTATCGCCTTCTTGAC
GAGTTCTTCTGAGCGGGACTCTGGGGTTCGAAATGACCGACCAAGCGACGCCCAACCTGCCATCACGAGA
TTTCGATTCCACCGCCGCCTTCTATGAAAGGTTGGGCTTCGGAATCGTTTTCCGGGACGCCGGCTGGATG
ATCCTCCAGCGCGGGGATCTCATGCTGGAGTTCTTCGCCCACCCCGGGAGATGGGGGAGGCTAACTGAAA
CACGGAAGGAGACAATACCGGAAGGAACCCGCGCTATGACGGCAATAAAAAGACAGAATAAAACGCACGG
TGTTGGGTCGTTTGTTCATAAACGCGGGGTTCGGTCCCAGGGCTGGCACTCTGTCGATACCCCCACCGAG
ACCCCATTGGGGCCAATACGCCCGCGTTTCTTCCTTTTCCCCACCCCACCCCCCAAGTTCGGGTGAAGGC
CCAGGGCTCGCAGCCAACGTCGGGGCGGCAAGCCCTGCCATAGCCACGGGCCCCGTGGGTTAGGGACGGC
GGATCGCGGCCCTCTAGAGAGCTTGGCCCATTGCATACGTTGTATCCATATCATAATATGTACATTTATA
TTGGCTCATGTCCAACATTACCGCCATGTT
Features (pLannotate 1.2.2; 24 found; start..end, strand, type, name):
      1..380     +  enhancer       CMV enhancer: human cytomegalovirus immediate early enhancer
    381..584     +  promoter       CMV promoter: human cytomegalovirus (CMV) immediate early promoter
    696..1268    +  intron         β-globin intron: intron from rabbit β-globin gene
   1346..1639    +  CDS            E7: VE7_HPV16 - Experimental evidence at protein level: Swiss-Prot protein existence level 1. Plays a role in viral genome replication by driving entry of quiescent cells into the cell cycle. Stimulation of progression from G1 to S phase allows the virus to efficiently use the cellular DNA replicating machinery to achieve viral genome replication. E7 protein has both transforming and trans-activating activities. Induces the disassembly of the E2F1 transcription factor from RB1, with subsequent transcriptional activation of E2F1-regulated S-phase genes. Interferes with host histone deacetylation me
   1652..1672    +  CDS            FLAG (fragment): FLAG® epitope tag, followed by an enterokinase cleavage site
   1685..1713    +  CDS            3xHA (fragment): three tandem HA epitope tags
   1727..1804    +  CDS            HBB (fragment): HBB_PONPY - Experimental evidence at transcript level: Swiss-Prot protein existence level 2. Involved in oxygen transport from the lung to the various peripheral tissues. From Pongo pygmaeus (Bornean orangutan).
   1875..1930    +  polyA_signal   β-globin poly(A) signal: rabbit β-globin polyadenylation signal (Gil and Proudfoot, 1987)
   2311..2327    -  protein_bind   lac operator: The lac repressor binds to the lac operator to inhibit transcription in E. coli. This inhibition can be relieved by adding lactose or isopropyl-β-D-thiogalactopyranoside (IPTG). lac repressor encoded by lacI
   2335..2365    -  promoter       lac promoter: promoter for the E. coli lac operon
   2380..2401    -  protein_bind   CAP binding site: CAP binding activates transcription in the presence of cAMP. E. coli catabolite activator protein
   2414..2506    -  CDS            lacI (fragment): lac repressor; lacI; The lac repressor binds to the lac operator to inhibit transcription in E. coli. This inhibition can be relieved by adding lactose or isopropyl-β-D-thiogalactopyranoside (IPTG).
   2689..3277    -  rep_origin     ori: high-copy-number ColE1/pMB1/pBR322/pUC origin of replication
   3448..4308    -  CDS            AmpR: β-lactamase; bla; confers resistance to ampicillin, carbenicillin, and related antibiotics
   4309..4414    -  promoter       AmpR promoter: bla
   4509..4544    +  CDS            rop (fragment): Rop protein, which maintains plasmids at low copy number; rop
   4646..4745    +  misc_feature   bom (fragment): basis of mobility region from pBR322
   4751..4906    -  CDS            lacZα (fragment): LacZα fragment of β-galactosidase; lacZ fragment
   4910..5233    +  CDS            tnpA (fragment): TN5P_ECOLX - Also known as tnp. Experimental evidence at protein level: Swiss-Prot protein existence level 1. Mediates transposition of transposon Tn5 by a 'cut and paste' mechanism. First, the monomeric transposase binds the 19 bp inverted DNA repeats flanking the transposon. Then, dimerization of the DNA- bound transposase creates a synaptic DNA complex. After nicking of the first DNA strand, excision of the transposon proceeds through a series of intermediates. The transposase then mediates the insertion of the transposon at a new site by strand transfer. The activity of the wild- type tran
   5316..5461    +  promoter       HSV TK promoter: herpes simplex virus thymidine kinase promoter
   5518..6309    +  CDS            neo: KKA2_KLEPN - Also known as kan, nptII. Experimental evidence at protein level: Swiss-Prot protein existence level 1. Resistance to kanamycin, neomycin, paromomycin, ribostamycin, butirosin and gentamicin B. From Klebsiella pneumoniae.
   6333..6488    +  CDS            ble (fragment): BLE_KLEPN - Experimental evidence at protein level: Swiss-Prot protein existence level 1. Binding protein with a strong affinity to the bleomycin family of antibiotics. Binds to CL990; an antimitotic-antibiotic compound. From Klebsiella pneumoniae.
   6550..6597    +  polyA_signal   HSV TK poly(A) signal: herpes simplex virus thymidine kinase polyadenylation signal (Cole and Stacy, 1985)
   6689..6705    -  polyA_signal   bGH poly(A) signal (fragment): bovine growth hormone polyadenylation signal
