[The description below was written by a language model from this plasmid's Addgene catalogue record and pLannotate feature annotations shown in this document.]
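Description:
CMV-C 16 E7 is a mammalian expression plasmid of about 6.9 kb, built on the pCMV bam neo backbone, that produces the E7 oncoprotein of human papillomavirus type 16 with carboxy-terminal FLAG and HA epitope tags supplied by the vector. The roughly 300 bp E7 coding sequence was inserted by restriction cloning at an EcoRV site that was destroyed at both junctions. The catalogue lists the insert species as human, although the gene is of viral origin. Transcription is driven by the human cytomegalovirus immediate early enhancer and promoter, followed by a rabbit β-globin intron upstream of the open reading frame, which generally improves mRNA processing and expression. A residual β-globin coding fragment and the rabbit β-globin polyadenylation signal lie downstream of the tags. The annotation detects the FLAG and HA sequences only as partial matches, the latter to a 3xHA reference, which is consistent with a single HA copy.

For propagation in E. coli the plasmid carries a high-copy ColE1/pUC-type origin and the β-lactamase gene for ampicillin selection. Scattered lac, rop, bom and lacZα fragments are leftovers of the vector's cloning history. A separate cassette, in which the HSV thymidine kinase promoter and polyadenylation signal flank the Tn5-derived neo gene (with adjacent transposase and ble remnants), allows G418 selection of stably transfected mammalian cells. E7 binds the retinoblastoma protein and releases E2F to push cells into S phase. The dual epitope tag suits tandem affinity purification and detection, and the associated publication is a proteomic analysis of cellular proteins bound by papillomavirus E6 and E7.
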