Addgene plasmid #85035: CMV-C 16 E7
Purpose: C-Flag/HA tagged HPV 16 E7
Depositing lab: Karl Munger. Depositing organization: Tufts University. Publication: Proteomic analysis of the gamma human papillomavirus type 197 E6 and E7 associated cellular proteins. Grace M, Munger K. Virology. 2016 Oct 20;500:71-81. doi: 10.1016/j.virol.2016.10.010. PubMed 27771561.
Backbone
  Vector backbone: pCMV bam neo
  Backbone size w/o insert (bp): 6600
  Total vector size (bp): 6900
  Vector type: Mammalian Expression
  Selectable markers: Neomycin (select with G418)
Growth in bacteria
  Bacterial resistance: Ampicillin, 100 μg/mL
  Growth temperature: 37°C
  Growth strain: DH5alpha
  Copy number: High Copy
Gene/Insert
  Gene/Insert name: HPV 16 E7 (alt name: HPV 16 E7)
  Species: H. sapiens (human)
  Insert size (bp): 300
  GenBank ID: AY089955
  Entrez Gene: E7 (a.k.a. HpV16gp2)
  Promoter: CMV
  Tag / fusion protein: Flag (C terminal on backbone); HA (C terminal on backbone)
  Cloning method: Restriction Enzyme; 5′ cloning site EcoRV (destroyed during cloning); 3′ cloning site EcoRV (destroyed during cloning)
  Sequencing primers: 5′ Bglobin-intron-F; 3′ Bglobin-pA-R
Terms and licenses: Academic/Nonprofit Terms; Industry Terms: Not Available to Industry
How to cite: CMV-C 16 E7 was a gift from Karl Munger (Addgene plasmid # 85035 ; http://n2t.net/addgene:85035 ; RRID:Addgene_85035)
