>Addgene plasmid #85035 | CMV-C 16 E7 | depositor partial sequence | sequence record 163971 | CMV-C 16 E7 sequence 371 bps
ACATTGCATGAATATATGTTAGATTTGCAACCAGAGACAACTGATCTCTACTGTTATGAGCAATTAAATG
ACAGCTCAGAGGAGGAGGATGAAATAGATGGTCCAGCTGGACAAGCAGAACCGGACAGAGCCCATTACAA
TATTGTAACCTTTTGTTGCAAGTGTGACTCTACGCTTCGGTTGTGCGTACAAAGCACACACGTAGACATT
CGTACTTTGGAAGACCTGTTAATGGGCACACTAGGAATTGTGTGCCCCATCTGTTCTCAGAAACCAGCGG
CCATCGACTACAAGGATGACGATGACAAGCTCGATGGAGGATACCCATACGATGTTCCAGATTACGCTTA
GAGATCCGTCGAGGAATTCAC
