>Addgene plasmid #85035 | CMV-C 16 E7 | addgene partial sequence | sequence record 166373 | Bglob-intron-F 5'-ctggtcatcatcctgccttt-3'
GATATACACTGTTTGAGATGAGGATAAAATACTCTGAGTCCAAACCGGGCCCCTCTGCTAACCATGTTCA
TGCCTTCTTCTCTTTCCTACAGCTCCTGGGCAACGTGCTGGTTGTTGTGCTGTCTCATCATTTTGGCAAA
GAATTCCTCGACGGATCCGATTCGAGACCATGCATGGAGATACACCTACATTGCATGAATATATGTTAGA
TTTGCAACCAGAGACAACTGATCTCTACTGTTATGAGCAATTAAATGACAGCTCAGAGGAGGAGGATGAA
ATAGATGGTCCAGCTGGACAAGCAGAACCGGACAGAGCCCATTACAATATTGTAACCTTTTGTTGCAAGT
GTGACTCTACGCTTCGGTTGTGCGTACAAAGCACACACGTAGACATTCGTACTTTGGAAGACCTGTTAAT
GGGCACACTAGGAATTGTGTGCCCCATCTGTTCTCAGAAACCAGCGGCCATCGACTACAAGGATGACGAT
GACAAGCTCGATGGAGGATACCCATACGATGTTCCAGATTACGCTTAGAGATCCGTCGAGGAATTCACTC
CTCAGGTGCAGGCTGCCTATCAGAAGGTGGTGGCTGGTGTGGCCAATGCCCTGGCTCACAAATACCACTG
AGATCTTTTTCCCTCTGCCAAAAATTATGGGGACATCATGAAGCCCCTTGAGCATCTGACTTCTGGCTAA
TAAAGGAAATTTATTTTCATTGCAATAGTGTGTTGGAATTTTTTGTGTCTCTCACTCGGAAGGACATATG
GGAGGGCAAATCATTTAAAACATCAGAATGAGTATTTGGTTTAGAGTTTGGCAACATATGCCCATATGCT
GGCTGCCATGAACAAAGGTTGGCTATAAAGAGGTCATCAGTATATGAAACAGCCCCCTGCTGTCCATTCC
TTATTCCATAGAAAAGCCTTGACTTGAGGTAGATTTT
