>Addgene plasmid #85035 | CMV-C 16 E7 | addgene partial sequence | sequence record 166374 | pBR322ori-F 5'-GGGAAACGCCTGGTATCTTT-3'
GCCACCTCTGACTTGAGCGTCGATTTTTGTGATGCTCGTCAGGGGGGCGGAGCCTATGGAAAAACGCCAG
CAACGCGGCCTTTTTACGGTTCCTGGCCTTTTGCTGGCCTTTTGCTCACATGTTCTTTCCTGCGTTATCC
CCTGATTCTGTGGATAACCGTATTACCGCCTTTGAGTGAGCTGATACCGCTCGCCGCAGCCGAACGACCG
AGCGCAGCGAGTCAGTGAGCGAGGAAGCGGAAGAGCGCCCAATACGCAAACCGCCTCTCCCCGCGCGTTG
GCCGATTCATTAATGCAGCTGGCACGACAGGTTTCCCGACTGGAAAGCGGGCAGTGAGCGCAACGCAATT
AATGTGAGTTAGCTCACTCATTAGGCACCCCAGGCTTTACACTTTATGCTTCCGGCTCGTATGTTGTGTG
GAATTGTGAGCGGATAACAATTTCACACAGGAAACAGCTATGACATGATTACGAATTGCGGCCGATCCGT
CGAGGGATCTCCATAAGAGAAGAGGGACAGCTATGACTGGGAGTAGTCA
